>Addgene plasmid #157886 | pLG008 (Ec78 retron) | addgene full sequence | sequence record 318167 | Addgene NGS Result
TCTTGTGGCGATTCAAGAAAAAGTGGCGGGTGGTCACGTTGCGGTATATATAAGGACAATGGTGCTGGCG
CCTACAATGCTGATGATCTTATAAAACCTGATGAAGAAAATCCTGACGACTACCTGCTATTTCTCACTAC
TGGAGAGGTTGTACCGGCTATCGGACTCACGGGGAGAGCGCTTAAAAAAGCGCAGGAAACTATCCGTGTT
TTTAACCTGAACGGTGACATAAAGTTGTTTGGCAGTCGCAGAACTGCAGTGCAAGCAATCATGCCTAATG
TCGAATATTTGTATACTCTACTCGAAGAGTTTGACGAAGATGACTGGAATGAAATGCTTAGAGATGAGCT
CGAAAAGATAGAATCTGATGAATACAAAACGGCCCTAAAACATGCATGGACTTTCAACCAAGAGTTCGCA
TAATCCTAAAGAATTCGCAATAACTAGCATAACCCCTTGGGGCCTCTAAACGGGTCTTGAGGGGTTTTTT
GCTGAAACCTCAGGCATTTGAGAAGCACACGGTCACACTGCTTCCGGTAGTCAATAAACCGGTAAACCAG
CAATAGACATAAGCGGCTATTTAACGACCCTGCCCTGAACCGACGACCGGGTCGAATTTGCTTTCGAATT
TCTGCCATTCATCCGCTTATTATCACTTATTCAGGCGTAGCACCAGGCGTTTAAGGGCACCAATAACTGC
CTTAAAAAAATTACGCCCCGCCCTGCCACTCATCGCAATACTGTTGTAATTCATTTAACATTCTGCCGAC
ATGGAAGCCATCACAGACGGCATGATGAACCTGAATCGCCAGCGGCATCAGCACCTTGTCGCCTTGCGTA
TAATATTTGCCCATAGTGAAAACGGGGGCGAAGAAGTTGTCCATATTGGCCACGTTTAAATCAAAACTGG
TGAAACTCACCCAGGGATTGGCTGAGACGAAAAACATATTCTCAATAAACCCTTTAGGGAAATAGGCCAG
GTTTTCACCGTAACACGCCACATCTTGCGAATATATGTGTAGAAACTGCCGGAAATCGTCGTGGTATTCA
CTCCAGAGCGATGAAAACGTTTCAGTTTGCTCATGGAAAACGGTGTAACAAGGGTGAACACTATCCCATA
TCACCAGCTCACCGTCTTTCATCGCCATACGGAACTCTGGATGAGCATTCATCAGGCGGGCAAGAATGTG
AATAAAGGCCGGATAAAACTTGTGCTTATTTTTCTTTACGGTCTTTAAAAAGGCCGTAATATCCAGCTGA
ACGGTCTGGTTATAGGTACATTGAGCAACTGACTGAAATGCCTCAAAATGTTCTTTACGATGCCATTGGG
ATATATCAACGGTGGTATATCCAGTGATTTTTTTCTCCATTTTAGCTTCCTTAGCTCCTGAAAATCTCGA
TAACTCAAAAAATACGCCCGGTAGTGATCTTATTTCATTATGGTGAAAGTTGGAACCTCTTACGTGCCGA
TCAACGTCTCATTTTCGCCAAAAGTTGGCCCAGGGCTTCCCGGTATCAACAGGGACACCAGGATTTATTT
ATTCTGCGAAGTGATCTTCCGTCACAGGTATTTATTCGGCGCAAAGTGCGTCGGGTGATGCTGCCAACTT
ACTGATTTAGTGTATGATGGTGTTTTTGAGGTGCTCCAGTGGCTTCTGTTTCTATCAGCTGTCCCTCCTG
TTCAGCTACTGACGGGGTGGTGCGTAACGGCAAAAGCACCGCCGGACATCAGCGCTAGCGGAGTGTATAC
TGGCTTACTATGTTGGCACTGATGAGGGTGTCAGTGAAGTGCTTCATGTGGCAGGAGAAAAAAGGCTGCA
CCGGTGCGTCAGCAGAATATGTGATACAGGATATATTCCGCTTCCTCGCTCACTGACTCGCTACGCTCGG
TCGTTCGACTGCGGCGAGCGGAAATGGCTTACGAACGGGGCGGAGATTTCCTGGAAGATGCCAGGAAGAT
ACTTAACAGGGAAGTGAGAGGGCCGCGGCAAAGCCGTTTTTCCATAGGCTCCGCCCCCCTGACAAGCATC
ACGAAATCTGACGCTCAAATCAGTGGTGGCGAAACCCGACAGGACTATAAAGATACCAGGCGTTTCCCCC
TGGCGGCTCCCTCGTGCGCTCTCCTGTTCCTGCCTTTCGGTTTACCGGTGTCATTCCGCTGTTATGGCCG
CGTTTGTCTCATTCCACGCCTGACACTCAGTTCCGGGTAGGCAGTTCGCTCCAAGCTGGACTGTATGCAC
GAACCCCCCGTTCAGTCCGACCGCTGCGCCTTATCCGGTAACTATCGTCTTGAGTCCAACCCGGAAAGAC
ATGCAAAAGCACCACTGGCAGCAGCCACTGGTAATTGATTTAGAGGAGTTAGTCTTGAAGTCATGCGCCG
GTTAAGGCTAAACTGAAAGGACAAGTTTTGGTGACTGCGCTCCTCCAAGCCAGTTACCTCGGTTCAAAGA
GTTGGTAGCTCAGAGAACCTTCGAAAAACCGCCCTGCAAGGCGGTTTTTTCGTTTTCAGAGCAAGAGATT
ACGCGCAGACCAAAACGATCTCAAGAAGATCATCTTATTAATCAGATAAAATATTTCTAGATTTCAGTGC
AATTTATCTCTTCAAATGTAGCACCTGAAGTCAGCCCCATACGATATAAGTTGTAATTCTCATGTTAGTC
ATGCCCCGCGCCCACCGGAAGGAGCTGACTGGGTTGAAGGCTCTCAAGGGCATCGGTCGAGATCCCGGTG
CCTAATGAGTGAGCTAACTTACATTAATTGCGTTGCGCAAGCTTACGTGTCTTGATTTAAGTTGACTTCA
AGACTATAAAGTCTCAAGTAACAGTCGGTTAGCTTCCTTCATGGGTTGGTCATGCCGGGTTGTTAAGTAT
GGCTGTTTGCGATAAGCTTTAAATACTCTTTAGCGTTGGACGGTTACGTCTAGTCGGGTGATTAGCCAGA
CTCTAACTTATTGAACGTATTAAGGGTTGCGAAAGTGTCGCAACCCGAGATCGTTCCTCTCTCGGGTTGC
GACACTTTCGCTTCCTCAAGTAAAGAGTGAAGCCCGGCGCAAATGCGCCGGGCCATTTTCAGGTACTGTT
ATGTCTGTTATTCGTGGATTAGCTGCGGTTTTACGTCAAAGTGACTCCGATATCAGCGCCTTTCTTGTAA
CCGCCCCGAGAAAGTACAAAGTTTACAAAATCCCTAAGCGTACGACGGGATTTAGAGTCATTGCCCAGCC
TGCCAAAGGGCTAAAAGATATCCAACGAGCCTTTGTTCAGCTCTATAGCCTCCCTGTTCATGATGCTTCA
ATGGCCTATATGAAAGGGAAGGGAATTCGTGATAATGCTGCAGCACATGCTGGCAACCAGTATCTCCTAA
AGGCGGATCTGGAGGATTTTTTTAACTCAATTACACCGGCAATTTTTTGGCGTTGCATTGAAATGTCATC
TGCGCAAACACCTCAATTTGAACCTCAGGATAAGCTTTTTATTGAAAAGATCCTTTTCTGGCAACCGATA
AAGCGTCGCAAAACCAAATTGATATTGAGTGTTGGTGCGCCTTCTTCACCAGTCATATCCAATTTCTGTA
TGTATGAGTTCGATAATCGAATTCATGCGGCTTGCAAGAAGGTGGAGATAACATACACACGCTATGCAGA
TGATCTCACGTTCTCGTCTAATATCCCTGATGTACTGAAAGCAGTTCCTTCAACGCTTGAGGTCTTACTG
AAGGATTTATTTGGAAGCGCGCTCAGACTTAATCACAGCAAAACGGTTTTTTCATCAAAAGCACATAACC
GGCATGTGACTGGTATAACAATAAATAATGAAGAGACACTTTCACTCGGGCGCGATAGAAAAAGATTTAT
CAAACATCTGATTAACCAGTATAAGTATGGACTCCTTGATAATGAGGATAAAGCTTATCTGATCGGGCTG
TTAGCATTTGCCAGCCATATCGAGCCTAGTTTCATCACACGGATGAACGAAAAATACTCATTAGAACTCA
TGGAACGCCTGAGAGGACAGAGATGACCAAGCAATATGAAAGAAAAGCAAAGGGTGGAAATTTACTGTCA
GCATTCGAACTTTACCAACGTAATAGTGATAAAGCGCCTGGTCTGGGTGAAATGTTAGTGGGTGAGTGGT
TCGAAATGTGCAGGGATTACATTCAGGATGGACATGTTGATGAGTCAGGAATATTTCGTCCAGATAATGC
GTTCTATCTTCGCCGCCTGACGTTAAAGGATTTTCGCCGTTTCTCTCTTCTGGAAATTAAACTCGAAGAA
GATCTGACAGTCATTATTGGCAACAATGGTAAAGGGAAGACAAGTATCTTATATGCGATTGCAAAAACGC
TGAGTTGGTTCGTCGCGAACATCCTGAAGGAAGGTGGTAGTGGACAAAGGTTAAGCGAAATGACTGACAT
AAAAAATGACGCTGAAGACAGGTATTCAGATGTCAGTAGCACTTTCTTCTTTGGCAAAGGACTTAAGAGT
GTGCCGATCAGATTGTCACGCTCAGCCCTTGGTACAGCCGAAAGGCGGGACAGCGAGGTTAAGCCTGCCA
AGGATTTAGCTGATATATGGCGAGTCATCAATGAGGTGAATACGATCAACTTGCCGACGTTCGCTCTTTA
CAACGTTGAGCGATCGCAACCGTTTAACCGCAACATAAAAGATAATACCGGACGCAGAGAAGAGCGCTTT
GATGCCTATAGTCAAACGCTCGGTGGCGCAGGACGTTTCGATCATTTCGTTGAGTGGTACATTTACCTCC
ATAAGCGTACTGTATCAGATATCTCAAGTTCTATTAAAGAACTTGAACAACAGGTTAATGACTTACAGCG
TACCGTTGATGGCGGTATGGTTTCGGTAAAATCACTTCTGGAACAGATGAAGTTTAAGCTTAGTGAAGCT
ATAGAAAGAAATGATGCTGCGGTTTCCTCGAGAGTGTTAACTGAGTCTGTTCAAAAAAGTATTGTTGAGA
AAGCAATCTGCTCGGTTGTCCCTAGTATCAGCAATATATGGGTTGAAATGATAACGGGTTCTGATTTAGT
CAAAGTTACAAATGATGGGCATGATGTTACTATTGACCAATTATCTGACGGGCAGCGTGTATTTCTGTCG
TTGGTGGCCGATCTTGCGCGAAGAATGGTTATGCTGAATCCCCTGCTGGAAAATCCATTAGAGGGACGTG
GCATTGTTTTAATTGATGAAATAGAACTTCACCTTCATCCTAAGTGGCAGCAGGAAGTTATCCTGAACCT
GCGCAGTGCATTCCCTAACATTCAATTTATTATTACAACACACAGTCCCATTGTTCTTTCTACAATTGAG
AAACGCTGTATTCGTGAGTTTGAGCCCAACGATGATGGCGACCAATCATTCCTTGATTCTCCCGATATGC
AAACAAAGGGAAGTGAGAATGCTCAAATTCTTGAGCAGGTAATGAACGTACATTCTACACCGCCTGGTAT
TGCTGAATCTCATTGGTTAGGTAATTTTGAACTATTGCTTTTAGATAATTCTGGAGAACTTGATAACCAC
TCTCAAGTGCTTTACGACCAAATCAAGGCGCACTTTGGCATCGATAGTATTGAGTTGAAGAAAGCAGATA
GCCTTATTCGCATTAATAAGATGAAGAATAAACTGAACAAGATAAGGGCCGAGAAGGGGAAATAGTAATG
AGAGAGTTAGCCCGGCTGGAGAGACCGGAGATTCTTGACCAGTATATAGCCGGTCAAAATGACTGGATGG
AGATTGATCAGTCTGCGGTATGGCCGAAATTAACTGAAATGCAGGGCGGATTTTGTGCCTATTGCGAGTG
CCGGTTGAACAGATGTCATATTGAGCATTTCAGGCCAAGGGGAAAGTTTCCTGCTCTGACGTTTATCTGG
AATAACCTGTTTGGT
Features (pLannotate 1.2.2; 9 found; start..end, strand, type, name):
    444..491     +  terminator     T7 terminator: transcription terminator for bacteriophage T7 RNA polymerase
    714..1370    -  CDS            cat: CAT_ECOLX - Experimental evidence at protein level: Swiss-Prot protein existence level 1. This enzyme is an effector of chloramphenicol resistance in bacteria. From Escherichia coli. This protein is used as a marker in many commonly used cloning vectors, such as pACYC184.
   1371..1473    -  promoter       cat promoter: promoter of the E. coli cat gene encoding chloramphenicol acetyltransferase
   1594..1737    +  mobile_element IS1 (fragment): prokaryotic transposable element IS1
   1856..1911    -  rep_origin     RSF ori (fragment): Plasmids containing the RSF 1030 origin of replication can be propagated in E. coli cells that contain additional plasmids with compatible origins.
   1999..2544    -  rep_origin     p15A ori: Plasmids containing the medium-copy-number p15A origin of replication can be propagated in E. coli cells that contain a second plasmid with the ColE1 origin.
   2656..2720    -  CDS            TcR (fragment): tetracycline efflux protein; tet; confers resistance to tetracycline
   2735..2756    -  protein_bind   CAP binding site: CAP binding activates transcription in the presence of cAMP. E. coli catabolite activator protein
   2894..2958    +  ncRNA          msr (fragment): Accession: RF00170 - Retron msr RNA
