[The description below was written by a language model from this plasmid's Addgene catalogue record and pLannotate feature annotations shown in this document.]
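Description:
pLG008 (Ec78 retron) is a low-copy bacterial expression plasmid built on the pACYC184 backbone that carries the Ec78 retron defense system from Escherichia coli ECONIH5. It replicates through the p15A origin, which is compatible with ColE1-type plasmids and so allows co-maintenance with a second vector in the same E. coli cell. Selection is by chloramphenicol, conferred by the cat gene (chloramphenicol acetyltransferase) under its native cat promoter. The annotation also picks up typical pACYC184 remnants: an IS1 fragment, a short stretch matching the RSF origin, and a small leftover piece of the tetracycline resistance gene. This leftover suggests that the insert interrupts or replaces most of TcR, leaving chloramphenicol as the working marker.

The payload is a 3,551 bp insert in a sequenced plasmid of 5,895 nt. The automated feature table annotates only a fragment of the retron msr non-coding RNA near the start of the insert region, and the rest of the insert is unannotated. Retrons generally encode a reverse transcriptase that uses the msr/msd RNA as template and primer to make multicopy single-stranded DNA, often alongside accessory effector proteins. However, the record does not list the individual open reading frames of Ec78. It also does not name a promoter driving the system. A CAP binding site lies just upstream of the insert and a T7 terminator lies elsewhere in the plasmid, but their roles are not stated. According to the catalogue entry, the plasmid is used to express this retron system in E. coli, in the context of work on prokaryotic antiviral immunity.
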