Addgene plasmid #157886: pLG008 (Ec78 retron)
Purpose: Expresses the Ec78 retron defense system
Depositing lab: Feng Zhang. Depositing organization: Broad Institute. Publication: Diverse enzymatic activities mediate antiviral immunity in prokaryotes. Gao L, Altae-Tran H, Bohning F, Makarova KS, Segel M, Schmid-Burgk JL, Koob J, Wolf YI, Koonin EV, Zhang F. Science. 2020 Aug 28;369(6507):1077-1084. doi: 10.1126/science.aba0372. PubMed 32855333.
Backbone
  Vector backbone: pACYC184
  Vector type: Bacterial Expression
Growth in bacteria
  Bacterial resistance: Chloramphenicol, 25 μg/mL
  Growth temperature: 37°C
  Growth strain: NEB Stable
  Copy number: Low Copy
Gene/Insert
  Gene/Insert name: Ec78 retron
  Species: Escherichia coli ECONIH5
  Insert size (bp): 3551
Terms and licenses: Academic/Nonprofit Terms; Industry Terms: Not Available to Industry
How to cite: pLG008 (Ec78 retron) was a gift from Feng Zhang (Addgene plasmid # 157886 ; http://n2t.net/addgene:157886 ; RRID:Addgene_157886)
